Addgene plasmid #182440: pcDNA3.1-hSyncytin-1
Purpose: hSyncytin-1
Depositing lab: Masaharu Somiya.
Backbone
  Vector backbone: pcDNA3.1
  Vector type: Mammalian Expression
  Selectable markers: Neomycin (select with G418)
Growth in bacteria
  Bacterial resistance: Ampicillin, 100 μg/mL
  Growth temperature: 37°C
  Growth strain: DH5alpha
  Copy number: High Copy
Gene/Insert
  Gene/Insert name: ERVW-1 (alt name: human syncytin-1)
  Species: H. sapiens (human)
  Entrez Gene: ERVW-1 (a.k.a. ENV, ENVW, ERVWE1, HERV-7q, HERV-W-ENV, HERV7Q, HERVW, HERVWENV)
  Promoter: CMV
  Cloning method: Gibson Cloning
  Sequencing primers: 5′ CMV-F; 3′ BGH-R
Terms and licenses: Academic/Nonprofit Terms; Industry Terms: Not Available to Industry
How to cite: pcDNA3.1-hSyncytin-1 was a gift from Masaharu Somiya (Addgene plasmid # 182440 ; http://n2t.net/addgene:182440 ; RRID:Addgene_182440)
