[The description below was written by a language model from this plasmid's Addgene catalogue record and pLannotate feature annotations shown in this document.]
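Description:
pcDNA3.1-hSyncytin-1 is a mammalian expression plasmid of about 7.1 kb, built on the pcDNA3.1 backbone and carrying the human ERVW-1 gene, which encodes syncytin-1. It is propagated in E. coli as a high-copy plasmid through a ColE1/pUC-type origin and selected with ampicillin via the β-lactamase gene and its own promoter. An f1 origin is also present, which in principle allows single-stranded DNA production. For selection in mammalian cells, an SV40 enhancer/early promoter drives the neomycin phosphotransferase gene, terminated by an SV40 polyadenylation signal, so that stable transfectants can be selected with G418.

The payload is a single open reading frame of roughly 1.6 kb, inserted by Gibson assembly between the human cytomegalovirus immediate-early enhancer/promoter and the bovine growth hormone polyadenylation signal. This arrangement gives strong constitutive expression in transfected mammalian cells. A T7 promoter sits just upstream of the insert, as is standard for this backbone, and could support in vitro transcription. No epitope tag or reporter is annotated. Syncytin-1 is the envelope protein of an endogenous HERV-W retrovirus. Its surface subunit mediates receptor recognition and its transmembrane subunit acts as a class I fusion protein.

The recorded purpose is simply expression of human syncytin-1, and no specific application is stated. The construct would suit experiments that need this fusogenic envelope protein expressed in mammalian cells. Several short annotations are fragmentary automated matches rather than functional elements: a truncated HIV-1 LTR fragment, a partial ble sequence, lacI and lac promoter/operator remnants, and a bom fragment.
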