Features (pLannotate 1.2.2; 20 found; start..end, strand, type, name):
     28..80      -  misc_feature   bom (fragment): basis of mobility region from pBR322
    235..614     +  enhancer       CMV enhancer: human cytomegalovirus immediate early enhancer
    615..818     +  promoter       CMV promoter: human cytomegalovirus (CMV) immediate early promoter
    814..847     +  LTR            5' LTR (truncated) (fragment): truncated 5' long terminal repeat (LTR) from HIV-1
    863..881     +  promoter       T7 promoter: promoter for bacteriophage T7 RNA polymerase
    992..2605    +  CDS            ERVW-1: SYCY1_HUMAN - Also known as ERVWE1. Experimental evidence at protein level: Swiss-Prot protein existence level 1. Endogenous envelope proteins may have kept, lost or modified their original function during evolution. Retroviral envelope proteins mediate receptor recognition and membrane fusion during early infection. The surface protein (SU) mediates receptor recognition, while the transmembrane protein (TM) acts as a class I viral fusion protein. The protein may have at least 3 conformational states: pre- fusion native state, pre-hairpin intermediate state, and post-fusion hairpin state. Duri
   2652..2876    +  polyA_signal   bGH poly(A) signal: bovine growth hormone polyadenylation signal
   2880..2901    +  promoter       SV40 promoter (fragment): SV40 enhancer and early promoter
   2922..3280    +  rep_origin     f1 ori (sequence partly withheld): f1 bacteriophage origin of replication; arrow indicates direction of (+) strand synthesis
   3364..3693    +  promoter       SV40 promoter: SV40 enhancer and early promoter
   3760..4551    +  CDS            neo: KKA2_KLEPN - Also known as kan, nptII. Experimental evidence at protein level: Swiss-Prot protein existence level 1. Resistance to kanamycin, neomycin, paromomycin, ribostamycin, butirosin and gentamicin B. From Klebsiella pneumoniae.
   4575..4733    +  CDS            ble (fragment): BLE_KLEPN - Experimental evidence at protein level: Swiss-Prot protein existence level 1. Binding protein with a strong affinity to the bleomycin family of antibiotics. Binds to CL990; an antimitotic-antibiotic compound. From Klebsiella pneumoniae.
   4728..4849    +  polyA_signal   SV40 poly(A) signal: SV40 polyadenylation signal
   4922..4938    -  protein_bind   lac operator: The lac repressor binds to the lac operator to inhibit transcription in E. coli. This inhibition can be relieved by adding lactose or isopropyl-β-D-thiogalactopyranoside (IPTG). lac repressor encoded by lacI
   4946..4976    -  promoter       lac promoter: promoter for the E. coli lac operon
   4991..5012    -  protein_bind   CAP binding site: CAP binding activates transcription in the presence of cAMP. E. coli catabolite activator protein
   5025..5117    -  CDS            lacI (fragment): lac repressor; lacI; The lac repressor binds to the lac operator to inhibit transcription in E. coli. This inhibition can be relieved by adding lactose or isopropyl-β-D-thiogalactopyranoside (IPTG).
   5300..5888    -  rep_origin     ori: high-copy-number ColE1/pMB1/pBR322/pUC origin of replication
   6059..6919    -  CDS            AmpR: β-lactamase; bla; confers resistance to ampicillin, carbenicillin, and related antibiotics
   6920..7024    -  promoter       AmpR promoter: bla
>Addgene plasmid #182440 | pcDNA3.1-hSyncytin-1 | addgene full sequence | sequence record 357693 | Addgene NGS Result
GACGGATCGGGAGATCTCCCGATCCCCTATGGTGCACTCTCAGTACAATCTGCTCTGATGCCGCATAGTT
AAGCCAGTATCTGCTCCCTGCTTGTGTGTTGGAGGTCGCTGAGTAGTGCGCGAGCAAAATTTAAGCTACA
ACAAGGCAAGGCTTGACCGACAATTGCATGAAGAATCTGCTTAGGGTTAGGCGTTTTGCGCTGCTTCGCG
ATGTACGGGCCAGATATACGCGTTGACATTGATTATTGACTAGTTATTAATAGTAATCAATTACGGGGTC
ATTAGTTCATAGCCCATATATGGAGTTCCGCGTTACATAACTTACGGTAAATGGCCCGCCTGGCTGACCG
CCCAACGACCCCCGCCCATTGACGTCAATAATGACGTATGTTCCCATAGTAACGCCAATAGGGACTTTCC
ATTGACGTCAATGGGTGGAGTATTTACGGTAAACTGCCCACTTGGCAGTACATCAAGTGTATCATATGCC
AAGTACGCCCCCTATTGACGTCAATGACGGTAAATGGCCCGCCTGGCATTATGCCCAGTACATGACCTTA
TGGGACTTTCCTACTTGGCAGTACATCTACGTATTAGTCATCGCTATTACCATGGTGATGCGGTTTTGGC
AGTACATCAATGGGCGTGGATAGCGGTTTGACTCACGGGGATTTCCAAGTCTCCACCCCATTGACGTCAA
TGGGAGTTTGTTTTGGCACCAAAATCAACGGGACTTTCCAAAATGTCGTAACAACTCCGCCCCATTGACG
CAAATGGGCGGTAGGCGTGTACGGTGGGAGGTCTATATAAGCAGAGCTCTCTGGCTAACTAGAGAACCCA
CTGCTTACTGGCTTATCGAAATTAATACGACTCACTATAGGGAGACCCAAGCTGGCTAGCGTTTAAACTT
AAGCTTGGTACCGAGCTCGGATCCACTAGTCCAGTGTGGTGGAATTCTGCAGATATCCAGCACAGTGGCG
GCCGCGCCACCATGGCTCTGCCCTACCACATCTTTCTGTTCACCGTCCTGCTGCCCTCCTTCACACTGAC
TGCCCCCCCACCCTGTCGCTGTATGACCAGCTCCTCTCCCTACCAGGAGTTCCTGTGGAGGATGCAGCGG
CCCGGAAACATCGACGCACCAAGCTATAGGAGCCTGTCCAAGGGCACCCCCACCTTCACCGCCCACACAC
ACATGCCACGCAATTGCTACCACAGCGCCACCCTGTGCATGCACGCCAACACACACTATTGGACCGGCAA
GATGATCAATCCATCCTGCCCTGGAGGCCTGGGAGTGACCGTGTGCTGGACCTACTTCACACAGACCGGA
ATGTCTGACGGAGGAGGAGTGCAGGATCAGGCAAGGGAGAAGCACGTGAAGGAAGTGATCTCCCAGCTGA
CAAGAGTGCACGGCACCAGCTCCCCTTATAAGGGCCTGGATCTGTCTAAGCTGCACGAGACACTGCGGAC
ACACACCAGACTGGTGTCTCTGTTTAACACCACACTGACAGGCCTGCACGAGGTGAGCGCCCAGAACCCA
ACCAATTGCTGGATCTGTCTGCCCCTGAACTTCAGGCCTTACGTGTCCATCCCTGTGCCAGAGCAGTGGA
ACAATTTTTCTACAGAGATCAATACCACAAGCGTGCTGGTGGGACCACTGGTGTCCAACCTGGAGATCAC
ACACACCTCTAATCTGACCTGCGTGAAGTTCAGCAACACCACATATACCACAAATTCCCAGTGCATCCGG
TGGGTGACACCCCCTACCCAGATCGTGTGCCTGCCTTCCGGCATCTTCTTCGTGTGCGGCACCTCTGCCT
ACAGATGTCTGAACGGCTCTAGCGAGAGCATGTGCTTCCTGTCCTTTCTGGTGCCACCCATGACAATCTA
TACCGAGCAGGACCTGTACTCCTATGTGATCTCTAAGCCCAGGAATAAGCGCGTGCCAATCCTGCCCTTC
GTGATCGGAGCAGGCGTGCTGGGCGCCCTGGGAACAGGCATCGGCGGCATCACCACATCTACCCAGTTTT
ACTATAAGCTGAGCCAGGAGCTGAACGGCGACATGGAGAGGGTGGCCGATAGCCTGGTGACCCTGCAGGA
CCAGCTGAACTCCCTGGCCGCCGTGGTGCTGCAGAATCGGAGAGCCCTGGATCTGCTGACAGCAGAGAGG
GGAGGAACCTGCCTGTTTCTGGGCGAGGAGTGCTGTTACTATGTGAACCAGAGCGGCATCGTGACAGAGA
AGGTGAAGGAGATCAGGGACCGCATCCAGAGGAGGGCAGAGGAGCTGAGGAATACCGGACCATGGGGCCT
GCTGTCCCAGTGGATGCCCTGGATCCTGCCTTTCCTGGGCCCACTGGCCGCCATCATCCTGCTGCTGCTG
TTCGGCCCCTGTATCTTTAACCTGCTGGTGAATTTCGTGAGCTCTAGAATCGAGGCCGTGAAGCTGCAGA
TGGAGCCCAAGATGCAGAGCAAGACAAAGATCTACAGACGGCCCCTGGATAGGCCTGCATCTCCACGCAG
CGACGTGAATGATATCAAGGGCACCCCCCCTGAGGAAATCTCCGCCGCCCAGCCCCTGCTGCGCCCAAAC
AGTGCCGGGTCATCCTGACTCGAGTCTAGAGGGCCCGTTTAAACCCGCTGATCAGCCTCGACTGTGCCTT
CTAGTTGCCAGCCATCTGTTGTTTGCCCCTCCCCCGTGCCTTCCTTGACCCTGGAAGGTGCCACTCCCAC
TGTCCTTTCCTAATAAAATGAGGAAATTGCATCGCATTGTCTGAGTAGGTGTCATTCTATTCTGGGGGGT
GGGGTGGGGCAGGACAGCAAGGGGGAGGATTGGGAAGACAATAGCAGGCATGCTGGGGATGCGGTGGGCT
CTATGGCTTCTGAGGCGGAAAGAACCAGCTGGGGCTCTAGGGGGTATCCCC
[124 nt withheld, positions 2922-3045]
C
[91 nt withheld, positions 3047-3137]
A
[49 nt withheld, positions 3139-3187]
CCTTTGACGTTGGAGTCCACGTTCTTT
[37 nt withheld, positions 3215-3251]
ACCCTATCTCGGTCTATTCTTTTGATTTATAAGGGATTTTGCCGATTTCGGCCTATTGGTTAAAAAATGA
GTTGATTTAACAAAAATTTAACGCGAATTAATTCTGTGGAATGTGTGTCAGTTAGGGTGTGGAAAGTCCC
CAGGCTCCCCAGCAGGCAGAAGTATGCAAAGCATGCATCTCAATTAGTCAGCAACCAGGTGTGGAAAGTC
CCCAGGCTCCCCAGCAGGCAGAAGTATGCAAAGCATGCATCTCAATTAGTCAGCAACCATAGTCCCGCCC
CTAACTCCGCCCATCCCGCCCCTAACTCCGCCCAGTTCCGCCCATTCTCCGCCCCATGGCTGACTAATTT
TTTTTATTTATGCAGAGGCCGAGGCCGCCTCTGCCTCTGAGCTATTCCAGAAGTAGTGAGGAGGCTTTTT
TGGAGGCCTAGGCTTTTGCAAAAAGCTCCCGGGAGCTTGTATATCCATTTTCGGATCTGATCAAGAGACA
GGATGAGGATCGTTTCGCATGATTGAACAAGATGGATTGCACGCAGGTTCTCCGGCCGCTTGGGTGGAGA
GGCTATTCGGCTATGACTGGGCACAACAGACAATCGGCTGCTCTGATGCCGCCGTGTTCCGGCTGTCAGC
GCAGGGGCGCCCGGTTCTTTTTGTCAAGACCGACCTGTCCGGTGCCCTGAATGAACTGCAGGACGAGGCA
GCGCGGCTATCGTGGCTGGCCACGACGGGCGTTCCTTGCGCAGCTGTGCTCGACGTTGTCACTGAAGCGG
GAAGGGACTGGCTGCTATTGGGCGAAGTGCCGGGGCAGGATCTCCTGTCATCTCACCTTGCTCCTGCCGA
GAAAGTATCCATCATGGCTGATGCAATGCGGCGGCTGCATACGCTTGATCCGGCTACCTGCCCATTCGAC
CACCAAGCGAAACATCGCATCGAGCGAGCACGTACTCGGATGGAAGCCGGTCTTGTCGATCAGGATGATC
TGGACGAAGAGCATCAGGGGCTCGCGCCAGCCGAACTGTTCGCCAGGCTCAAGGCGCGCATGCCCGACGG
CGAGGATCTCGTCGTGACCCATGGCGATGCCTGCTTGCCGAATATCATGGTGGAAAATGGCCGCTTTTCT
GGATTCATCGACTGTGGCCGGCTGGGTGTGGCGGACCGCTATCAGGACATAGCGTTGGCTACCCGTGATA
TTGCTGAAGAGCTTGGCGGCGAATGGGCTGACCGCTTCCTCGTGCTTTACGGTATCGCCGCTCCCGATTC
GCAGCGCATCGCCTTCTATCGCCTTCTTGACGAGTTCTTCTGAGCGGGACTCTGGGGTTCGAAATGACCG
ACCAAGCGACGCCCAACCTGCCATCACGAGATTTCGATTCCACCGCCGCCTTCTATGAAAGGTTGGGCTT
CGGAATCGTTTTCCGGGACGCCGGCTGGATGATCCTCCAGCGCGGGGATCTCATGCTGGAGTTCTTCGCC
CACCCCAACTTGTTTATTGCAGCTTATAATGGTTACAAATAAAGCAATAGCATCACAAATTTCACAAATA
AAGCATTTTTTTCACTGCATTCTAGTTGTGGTTTGTCCAAACTCATCAATGTATCTTATCATGTCTGTAT
ACCGTCGACCTCTAGCTAGAGCTTGGCGTAATCATGGTCATAGCTGTTTCCTGTGTGAAATTGTTATCCG
CTCACAATTCCACACAACATACGAGCCGGAAGCATAAAGTGTAAAGCCTGGGGTGCCTAATGAGTGAGCT
AACTCACATTAATTGCGTTGCGCTCACTGCCCGCTTTCCAGTCGGGAAACCTGTCGTGCCAGCTGCATTA
ATGAATCGGCCAACGCGCGGGGAGAGGCGGTTTGCGTATTGGGCGCTCTTCCGCTTCCTCGCTCACTGAC
TCGCTGCGCTCGGTCGTTCGGCTGCGGCGAGCGGTATCAGCTCACTCAAAGGCGGTAATACGGTTATCCA
CAGAATCAGGGGATAACGCAGGAAAGAACATGTGAGCAAAAGGCCAGCAAAAGGCCAGGAACCGTAAAAA
GGCCGCGTTGCTGGCGTTTTTCCATAGGCTCCGCCCCCCTGACGAGCATCACAAAAATCGACGCTCAAGT
CAGAGGTGGCGAAACCCGACAGGACTATAAAGATACCAGGCGTTTCCCCCTGGAAGCTCCCTCGTGCGCT
CTCCTGTTCCGACCCTGCCGCTTACCGGATACCTGTCCGCCTTTCTCCCTTCGGGAAGCGTGGCGCTTTC
TCATAGCTCACGCTGTAGGTATCTCAGTTCGGTGTAGGTCGTTCGCTCCAAGCTGGGCTGTGTGCACGAA
CCCCCCGTTCAGCCCGACCGCTGCGCCTTATCCGGTAACTATCGTCTTGAGTCCAACCCGGTAAGACACG
ACTTATCGCCACTGGCAGCAGCCACTGGTAACAGGATTAGCAGAGCGAGGTATGTAGGCGGTGCTACAGA
GTTCTTGAAGTGGTGGCCTAACTACGGCTACACTAGAAGAACAGTATTTGGTATCTGCGCTCTGCTGAAG
CCAGTTACCTTCGGAAAAAGAGTTGGTAGCTCTTGATCCGGCAAACAAACCACCGCTGGTAGCGGTGGTT
TTTTTGTTTGCAAGCAGCAGATTACGCGCAGAAAAAAAGGATCTCAAGAAGATCCTTTGATCTTTTCTAC
GGGGTCTGACGCTCAGTGGAACGAAAACTCACGTTAAGGGATTTTGGTCATGAGATTATCAAAAAGGATC
TTCACCTAGATCCTTTTAAATTAAAAATGAAGTTTTAAATCAATCTAAAGTATATATGAGTAAACTTGGT
CTGACAGTTACCAATGCTTAATCAGTGAGGCACCTATCTCAGCGATCTGTCTATTTCGTTCATCCATAGT
TGCCTGACTCCCCGTCGTGTAGATAACTACGATACGGGAGGGCTTACCATCTGGCCCCAGTGCTGCAATG
ATACCGCGAGACCCACGCTCACCGGCTCCAGATTTATCAGCAATAAACCAGCCAGCCGGAAGGGCCGAGC
GCAGAAGTGGTCCTGCAACTTTATCCGCCTCCATCCAGTCTATTAATTGTTGCCGGGAAGCTAGAGTAAG
TAGTTCGCCAGTTAATAGTTTGCGCAACGTTGTTGCCATTGCTACAGGCATCGTGGTGTCACGCTCGTCG
TTTGGTATGGCTTCATTCAGCTCCGGTTCCCAACGATCAAGGCGAGTTACATGATCCCCCATGTTGTGCA
AAAAAGCGGTTAGCTCCTTCGGTCCTCCGATCGTTGTCAGAAGTAAGTTGGCCGCAGTGTTATCACTCAT
GGTTATGGCAGCACTGCATAATTCTCTTACTGTCATGCCATCCGTAAGATGCTTTTCTGTGACTGGTGAG
TACTCAACCAAGTCATTCTGAGAATAGTGTATGCGGCGACCGAGTTGCTCTTGCCCGGCGTCAATACGGG
ATAATACCGCGCCACATAGCAGAACTTTAAAAGTGCTCATCATTGGAAAACGTTCTTCGGGGCGAAAACT
CTCAAGGATCTTACCGCTGTTGAGATCCAGTTCGATGTAACCCACTCGTGCACCCAACTGATCTTCAGCA
TCTTTTACTTTCACCAGCGTTTCTGGGTGAGCAAAAACAGGAAGGCAAAATGCCGCAAAAAAGGGAATAA
GGGCGACACGGAAATGTTGAATACTCATACTCTTCCTTTTTCAATATTATTGAAGCATTTATCAGGGTTA
TTGTCTCATGAGCGGATACATATTTGAATGTATTTAGAAAAATAAACAAATAGGGGTTCCGCGCACATTT
CCCCGAAAAGTGCCACCTGACGTC
